Addgene plasmid #154179: pEF1α-spider-monkey-retroCHMP3-HA
Purpose: expresses spider monkey retroCHMP3 in mammalian cells
Depositing lab: Wesley Sundquist. Publication: RetroCHMP3 blocks budding of enveloped viruses without blocking cytokinesis. Rheinemann L, Downhour DM, Bredbenner K, Mercenne G, Davenport KA, Schmitt PT, Necessary CR, McCullough J, Schmitt AP, Simon SM, Sundquist WI, Elde NC. Cell. 2021 Sep 27. pii: S0092-8674(21)01055-2. doi: 10.1016/j.cell.2021.09.008. PubMed 34597582.
Backbone
  Vector backbone: pEF-GFP
  Backbone manufacturer: #11154
  Backbone size w/o insert (bp): 4311
  Total vector size (bp): 4785
  Modifications to backbone: deleted GFP
  Vector type: Mammalian Expression
Growth in bacteria
  Bacterial resistance: Ampicillin, 100 μg/mL
  Growth temperature: 37°C
  Growth strain: DH5alpha
  Copy number: Unknown
Gene/Insert
  Gene/Insert name: retroCHMP3
  Species: Ateles geoffroyi (spider monkey)
  Insert size (bp): 474
  Promoter: EF1alpha
  Tag / fusion protein: HA (C terminal on insert)
  Cloning method: Restriction Enzyme; 5′ cloning site KpnI (not destroyed); 3′ cloning site NotI (not destroyed)
  Sequencing primers: 5′ ggaatttgccctttttgagtttgg
Resource information
  A portion of this plasmid was derived from a plasmid made by: Diane Downhour, Nels Elde laboratory, University of Utah
Terms and licenses: Academic/Nonprofit Terms; Industry Terms: Not Available to Industry
How to cite: pEF1α-spider-monkey-retroCHMP3-HA was a gift from Wesley Sundquist (Addgene plasmid # 154179 ; http://n2t.net/addgene:154179 ; RRID:Addgene_154179)
