[The description below was written by a language model from this plasmid's Addgene catalogue record and pLannotate feature annotations shown in this document.]
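Description:
pEF1α-spider-monkey-retroCHMP3-HA is a mammalian expression plasmid of about 4.8 kb, built on the pEF-GFP backbone with the GFP coding sequence removed. In its place, between retained KpnI and NotI sites, it carries the retroCHMP3 open reading frame from the spider monkey Ateles geoffroyi. It is propagated in E. coli using a high-copy ColE1/pUC-type origin and selected with ampicillin through the β-lactamase gene and its native promoter. The record lists no mammalian selection marker. The backbone also holds residual lac promoter/operator elements, short lacI fragments, an SV40 origin with an adjacent SV40 poly(A) signal, and a small CMV enhancer remnant. The SV40 origin could permit episomal replication in cells expressing large T antigen.

The expression cassette begins with the strong constitutive human EF-1α promoter, followed by a short remnant of the multiple cloning site and the 474 bp insert. Automated annotation identifies the coding region as a fragment matching human CHMP3, a core ESCRT-III subunit. This partial match is what would be expected for a shorter CHMP3-related gene copy. A C-terminal HA epitope is fused in frame for detection by immunoblotting or immunofluorescence. The annotated HA region is short and flagged as a fragment of a 3xHA feature, which suggests a single copy of the tag. Downstream, a β-globin-derived segment and the rabbit β-globin polyadenylation signal provide transcript 3′ end processing.

The stated purpose is to express spider monkey retroCHMP3 in mammalian cells. The associated publication title indicates that retroCHMP3 blocks the budding of enveloped viruses without blocking cytokinesis, so the plasmid suits transient transfection experiments on ESCRT-dependent virus release.
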