Features (pLannotate 1.2.2; 18 found; start..end, strand, type, name):
      1..1182    +  promoter       EF-1α promoter: strong constitutive promoter for human elongation factor EF-1α
   1184..1205    +  misc_feature   MCS (fragment): multiple cloning site
   1215..1658    +  CDS            CHMP3 (fragment): CHMP3_HUMAN - Also known as CGI149, NEDF, VPS24. Experimental evidence at protein level: Swiss-Prot protein existence level 1. Probable core component of the endosomal sorting required for transport complex III (ESCRT-III) which is involved in multivesicular bodies (MVBs) formation and sorting of endosomal cargo proteins into MVBs. MVBs contain intraluminal vesicles (ILVs) that are generated by invagination and scission from the limiting membrane of the endosome and mostly are delivered to lysosomes enabling degradation of membrane proteins, such as stimulated growth factor receptors, lysosoma
   1659..1686    +  CDS            3xHA (fragment): three tandem HA epitope tags
   1697..1768    +  CDS            HBB (fragment): HBB_PONPY - Experimental evidence at transcript level: Swiss-Prot protein existence level 2. Involved in oxygen transport from the lung to the various peripheral tissues. From Pongo pygmaeus (Bornean orangutan).
   1839..1894    +  polyA_signal   β-globin poly(A) signal: rabbit β-globin polyadenylation signal (Gil and Proudfoot, 1987)
   2279..2295    -  protein_bind   lac operator: The lac repressor binds to the lac operator to inhibit transcription in E. coli. This inhibition can be relieved by adding lactose or isopropyl-β-D-thiogalactopyranoside (IPTG). lac repressor encoded by lacI
   2303..2333    -  promoter       lac promoter: promoter for the E. coli lac operon
   2348..2369    -  protein_bind   CAP binding site: CAP binding activates transcription in the presence of cAMP. E. coli catabolite activator protein
   2382..2421    -  CDS            lacI (fragment): lac repressor; lacI; The lac repressor binds to the lac operator to inhibit transcription in E. coli. This inhibition can be relieved by adding lactose or isopropyl-β-D-thiogalactopyranoside (IPTG).
   2428..2450    +  promoter       SV40 promoter (fragment): SV40 enhancer and early promoter
   2474..2609    +  rep_origin     SV40 ori: SV40 origin of replication
   2629..2763    +  polyA_signal   SV40 poly(A) signal: SV40 polyadenylation signal
   2765..2819    -  CDS            lacI (fragment): lac repressor; lacI; The lac repressor binds to the lac operator to inhibit transcription in E. coli. This inhibition can be relieved by adding lactose or isopropyl-β-D-thiogalactopyranoside (IPTG).
   3002..3590    -  rep_origin     ori: high-copy-number ColE1/pMB1/pBR322/pUC origin of replication
   3761..4621    -  CDS            AmpR: β-lactamase; bla; confers resistance to ampicillin, carbenicillin, and related antibiotics
   4622..4726    -  promoter       AmpR promoter: bla
   4757..4775    +  enhancer       CMV enhancer (fragment): human cytomegalovirus immediate early enhancer
>Addgene plasmid #154179 | pEF1α-spider-monkey-retroCHMP3-HA | addgene full sequence | sequence record 308925 | Addgene NGS Result
GCTCCGGTGCCCGTCAGTGGGCAGAGCGCACATCGCCCACAGTCCCCGAGAAGTTGGGGGGAGGGGTCGG
CAATTGAACCGGTGCCTAGAGAAGGTGGCGCGGGGTAAACTGGGAAAGTGATGTCGTGTACTGGCTCCGC
CTTTTTCCCGAGGGTGGGGGAGAACCGTATATAAGTGCAGTAGTCGCCGTGAACGTTCTTTTTCGCAACG
GGTTTGCCGCCAGAACACAGGTAAGTGCCGTGTGTGGTTCCCGCGGGCCTGGCCTCTTTACGGGTTATGG
CCCTTGCGTGCCTTGAATTACTTCCACGCCCCTGGCTGCAGTACGTGATTCTTGATCCCGAGCTTCGGGT
TGGAAGTGGGTGGGAGAGTTCGAGGCCTTGCGCTTAAGGAGCCCCTTCGCCTCGTGCTTGAGTTGAGGCC
TGGCCTGGGCGCTGGGGCCGCCGCGTGCGAATCTGGTGGCACCTTCGCGCCTGTCTCGCTGCTTTCGATA
AGTCTCTAGCCATTTAAAATTTTTGATGACCTGCTGCGACGCTTTTTTTCTGGCAAGATAGTCTTGTAAA
TGCGGGCCAAGATCTGCACACTGGTATTTCGGTTTTTGGGGCCGCGGGCGGCGACGGGGCCCGTGCGTCC
CAGCGCACATGTTCGGCGAGGCGGGGCCTGCGAGCGCGGCCACCGAGAATCGGACGGGGGTAGTCTCAAG
CTGGCCGGCCTGCTCTGGTGCCTGGCCTCGCGCCGCCGTGTATCGCCCCGCCCTGGGCGGCAAGGCTGGC
CCGGTCGGCACCAGTTGCGTGAGCGGAAAGATGGCCGCTTCCCGGCCCTGCTGCAGGGAGCTCAAAATGG
AGGACGCGGCGCTCGGGAGAGCGGGCGGGTGAGTCACCCACACAAAGGAAAAGGGCCTTTCCGTCCTCAG
CCGTCGCTTCATGTGACTCCACGGAGTACCGGGCGCCGTCCAGGCACCTCGATTAGTTCTCGAGCTTTTG
GAGTACGTCGTCTTTAGGTTGGGGGGAGGGGTTTTATGCGATGGAGTTTCCCCACACTGAGTGGGTGGAG
ACTGAAGTTAGGCCAGCTTGGCACTTGATGTAATTCTCCTTGGAATTTGCCCTTTTTGAGTTTGGATCTT
GGTTCATTCTCAAGCCTCAGACAGTGGTTCAAAGTTTTTTTCTTCCATTTCAGGTGTCGTGAGGAATTCT
GCAGTCGACGGTACCCAATTTGCCATGGGGCTGTTTGGAAAAACCCAGGAGAAGCCACCAAAAGAACTGC
TCAATGAATGGTCATTGAAGATAAGAAAGGAAATGAGAGTTGTTGACAGGCAAATAAGGGATATCCAAAG
AGAAGAAGAAAAAGTGAAACGATCTGTGAAAGATGCAGCCAAGAAGAGCCAGAAGGATGTCTGCACAGTT
CTGGCCAAGGAGATGATCAGGTCAAGGAAGACCATGAGCAAGCTGTATACATCCAAAGCGCCCATGAACT
TGGTGCTCATGGGGATGAGGAACCAGCTCGCTGTCTTGCAAGTGGCTGGTTCCCTGCAGAAGAGCACAGA
AGTGATGAGGGCTGTGCAAAGTCTTCTGAAGATTCCAGAAATTCAGGCCACCAGGAGGGAGCTGTCCAAA
GAAATGATGAAGGCTGGGCTCATAGAGGAGATGTTAGAGGACACTTTCTACCCATACGATGTTCCAGATT
ACGCTTGAGCGGCCGCACTCCTCAGGTGCAGGCTGCCTATCAGAAGGTGGTGGCTGGTGTGGCCAATGCC
CTGGCTCACAAATACCACTGAGATCTTTTTCCCTCTGCCAAAAATTATGGGGACATCATGAAGCCCCTTG
AGCATCTGACTTCTGGCTAATAAAGGAAATTTATTTTCATTGCAATAGTGTGTTGGAATTTTTTGTGTCT
CTCACTCGGAAGGACATATGGGAGGGCAAATCATTTAAAACATCAGAATGAGTATTTGGTTTAGAGTTTG
GCAACATATGCCCATATGCTGGCTGCCATGAACAAAGGTTGGCTATAAAGAGGTCATCAGTATATGAAAC
AGCCCCCTGCTGTCCATTCCTTATTCCATAGAAAAGCCTTGACTTGAGGTTAGATTTTTTTTATATTTTG
TTTTGTGTTATTTTTTTCTTTAACATCCCTAAAATTTTCCTTACATGTTTTACTAGCCAGATTTTTCCTC
CTCTCCTGACTACTCCCAGTCATAGCTGTCCCTCTTCTCTTATGGAGATCCCTCGACCTGCAGCCCAAGC
TTGGCGTAATCATGGTCATAGCTGTTTCCTGTGTGAAATTGTTATCCGCTCACAATTCCACACAACATAC
GAGCCGGAAGCATAAAGTGTAAAGCCTGGGGTGCCTAATGAGTGAGCTAACTCACATTAATTGCGTTGCG
CTCACTGCCCGCTTTCCAGTCGGGAAACCTGTCGTGCCAGCGGATCCGCATCTCAATTAGTCAGCAACCA
TAGTCCCGCCCCTAACTCCGCCCATCCCGCCCCTAACTCCGCCCAGTTCCGCCCATTCTCCGCCCCATGG
CTGACTAATTTTTTTTATTTATGCAGAGGCCGAGGCCGCCTCGGCCTCTGAGCTATTCCAGAAGTAGTGA
GGAGGCTTTTTTGGAGGCCTAGGCTTTTGCAAAAAGCTAACTTGTTTATTGCAGCTTATAATGGTTACAA
ATAAAGCAATAGCATCACAAATTTCACAAATAAAGCATTTTTTTCACTGCATTCTAGTTGTGGTTTGTCC
AAACTCATCAATGTATCTTATCATGTCTGGATCCGCTGCATTAATGAATCGGCCAACGCGCGGGGAGAGG
CGGTTTGCGTATTGGGCGCTCTTCCGCTTCCTCGCTCACTGACTCGCTGCGCTCGGTCGTTCGGCTGCGG
CGAGCGGTATCAGCTCACTCAAAGGCGGTAATACGGTTATCCACAGAATCAGGGGATAACGCAGGAAAGA
ACATGTGAGCAAAAGGCCAGCAAAAGGCCAGGAACCGTAAAAAGGCCGCGTTGCTGGCGTTTTTCCATAG
GCTCCGCCCCCCTGACGAGCATCACAAAAATCGACGCTCAAGTCAGAGGTGGCGAAACCCGACAGGACTA
TAAAGATACCAGGCGTTTCCCCCTGGAAGCTCCCTCGTGCGCTCTCCTGTTCCGACCCTGCCGCTTACCG
GATACCTGTCCGCCTTTCTCCCTTCGGGAAGCGTGGCGCTTTCTCATAGCTCACGCTGTAGGTATCTCAG
TTCGGTGTAGGTCGTTCGCTCCAAGCTGGGCTGTGTGCACGAACCCCCCGTTCAGCCCGACCGCTGCGCC
TTATCCGGTAACTATCGTCTTGAGTCCAACCCGGTAAGACACGACTTATCGCCACTGGCAGCAGCCACTG
GTAACAGGATTAGCAGAGCGAGGTATGTAGGCGGTGCTACAGAGTTCTTGAAGTGGTGGCCTAACTACGG
CTACACTAGAAGAACAGTATTTGGTATCTGCGCTCTGCTGAAGCCAGTTACCTTCGGAAAAAGAGTTGGT
AGCTCTTGATCCGGCAAACAAACCACCGCTGGTAGCGGTGGTTTTTTTGTTTGCAAGCAGCAGATTACGC
GCAGAAAAAAAGGATCTCAAGAAGATCCTTTGATCTTTTCTACGGGGTCTGACGCTCAGTGGAACGAAAA
CTCACGTTAAGGGATTTTGGTCATGAGATTATCAAAAAGGATCTTCACCTAGATCCTTTTAAATTAAAAA
TGAAGTTTTAAATCAATCTAAAGTATATATGAGTAAACTTGGTCTGACAGTTACCAATGCTTAATCAGTG
AGGCACCTATCTCAGCGATCTGTCTATTTCGTTCATCCATAGTTGCCTGACTCCCCGTCGTGTAGATAAC
TACGATACGGGAGGGCTTACCATCTGGCCCCAGTGCTGCAATGATACCGCGAGACCCACGCTCACCGGCT
CCAGATTTATCAGCAATAAACCAGCCAGCCGGAAGGGCCGAGCGCAGAAGTGGTCCTGCAACTTTATCCG
CCTCCATCCAGTCTATTAATTGTTGCCGGGAAGCTAGAGTAAGTAGTTCGCCAGTTAATAGTTTGCGCAA
CGTTGTTGCCATTGCTACAGGCATCGTGGTGTCACGCTCGTCGTTTGGTATGGCTTCATTCAGCTCCGGT
TCCCAACGATCAAGGCGAGTTACATGATCCCCCATGTTGTGCAAAAAAGCGGTTAGCTCCTTCGGTCCTC
CGATCGTTGTCAGAAGTAAGTTGGCCGCAGTGTTATCACTCATGGTTATGGCAGCACTGCATAATTCTCT
TACTGTCATGCCATCCGTAAGATGCTTTTCTGTGACTGGTGAGTACTCAACCAAGTCATTCTGAGAATAG
TGTATGCGGCGACCGAGTTGCTCTTGCCCGGCGTCAATACGGGATAATACCGCGCCACATAGCAGAACTT
TAAAAGTGCTCATCATTGGAAAACGTTCTTCGGGGCGAAAACTCTCAAGGATCTTACCGCTGTTGAGATC
CAGTTCGATGTAACCCACTCGTGCACCCAACTGATCTTCAGCATCTTTTACTTTCACCAGCGTTTCTGGG
TGAGCAAAAACAGGAAGGCAAAATGCCGCAAAAAAGGGAATAAGGGCGACACGGAAATGTTGAATACTCA
TACTCTTCCTTTTTCAATATTATTGAAGCATTTATCAGGGTTATTGTCTCATGAGCGGATACATATTTGA
ATGTATTTAGAAAAATAAACAAATAGGGGTTCCGCGCACATTTCCCCGAAAAGTGCCACCTGGGTCGACA
TTGATTATTGACTAGATCATCGCGTGAG
