>Addgene plasmid #154179 | pEF1α-spider-monkey-retroCHMP3-HA | depositor partial sequence | sequence record 298391 | pEF1α-spider-monkey-retroCHMP3-HA sequence 497 bps
GGTACCCAATTTGCCATGGGGCTGTTTGGAAAAACCCAGGAGAAGCCACCAAAAGAACTGCTCAATGAAT
GGTCATTGAAGATAAGAAAGGAAATGAGAGTTGTTGACAGGCAAATAAGGGATATCCAAAGAGAAGAAGA
AAAAGTGAAACGATCTGTGAAAGATGCAGCCAAGAAGAGCCAGAAGGATGTCTGCACAGTTCTGGCCAAG
GAGATGATCAGGTCAAGGAAGACCATGAGCAAGCTGTATACATCCAAAGCGCCCATGAACTTGGTGCTCA
TGGGGATGAGGAACCAGCTCGCTGTCTTGCAAGTGGCTGGTTCCCTGCAGAAGAGCACAGAAGTGATGAG
GGCTGTGCAAAGTCTTCTGAAGATTCCAGAAATTCAGGCCACCAGGAGGGAGCTGTCCAAAGAAATGATG
AAGGCTGGGCTCATAGAGGAGATGTTAGAGGACACTTTCTACCCATACGATGTTCCAGATTACGCTTGAG
CGGCCGC
